>Addgene plasmid #25605 | PPIE | depositor partial sequence | sequence record 12009 | Author sequence
CCCATTGCTAAAAAGGCCCGCTCAAATCCTCAGGTGTACATGGACATCAAGATTGGGAACAAGCCGGCTG
GCCGCATCCAGATGCTCCTGCGTTCTGATGTCGTGCCCATGACAGCAGAGAATTTCCGCTGCCTGTGCAC
TCATGAAAAGGGCTTTGGCTTTAAGGGAAGCAGCTTCCACCGCATCATCCCCCAGTTCATGTGCCAGGGC
GGTGATTTCACAAACCACAATGGCACTGGGGGCAAGTCCATCTATGGGAAGAAGTTCGATGATGAAAACT
TTATCCTCAAGCATACGGGACCAGGTCTACTATCCATGGCCAACTCTGGCCCAAACACCAATGGCTCTCA
GTTCTTCCTGACATGTGACAAGACAGACTGGCTGGATGGCAAGCATGTGGTGTTTGGAGAGGTCACCGAA
GGCCTAGATGTCTTGCGGCAAATTGAGGCCCAGGGCAGCAAGGACGGGAAGCCAAAGCAGAAGGTGATCA
TCGCCGACTGTGGGGAGTACGTG
