>Addgene plasmid #25605 | PPIE | addgene partial sequence | sequence record 31591 | 25605 with T7
AATTTTGTTTAACTTTAAGAAGGAGATATACCATGGGCAGCAGCCATCATCATCATCATCACAGCAGCGG
CCTGGTTCCGCGTGGTAGTCCCATTGCTAAAAAGGCCCGCTCAAATCCTCAGGTGTACATGGACATCAAG
ATTGGGAACAAGCCGGCTGGCCGCATCCAGATGCTCCTGCGTTCTGATGTCGTGCCCATGACAGCAGAGA
ATTTCCGCTGCCTGTGCACTCATGAAAAGGGCTTTGGCTTTAAGGGAAGCAGCTTCCACCGCATCATCCC
CCAGTTCATGTGCCAGGGCGGTGATTTCACAAACCACAATGGCACTGGGGGCAAGTCCATCTATGGGAAG
AAGTTCGATGATGAAAACTTTATCCTCAAGCATACGGGACCAGGTCTACTATCCATGGCCAACTCTGGCC
CAAACACCAATGGCTCTCAGTTCTTCCTGACATGTGACAAGACAGACTGGCTGGATGGCAAGCATGTGGT
GTTTGGAGAGGTCACCGAAGGCCTAGATGTCTTGCGGCAAATTGAGGCCCAGGGCAGCAAGGACGGGAAG
CCAAAGCAGAAGGTGATCATCGCCGACTGTGGGGAGTACGTGTGATGACGAAGCTTGCGGCCGCACTCGA
GCACCACCACCACCACCACTGAGATCCGGCTGCTAACAAAGCCCGAAAGGAAGCTGAGTTGGCTGCTGCC
ACCGCTGAGCAATAACTAGCATAACCCCTTGGGGCCTCTAAACGGGTCTTGAGGGGTTTTTTGCTGAAAG
GAGGAACTATATCCGGATTGGCGAATGGG
[124 nt withheld, positions 800-923]
CGCCGGC
