[The description below was written by a language model from this plasmid's Addgene catalogue record.]
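Description:
PPIE is a bacterial expression plasmid built on pET28a-LIC, a ligation-independent-cloning derivative of the pET28a vector family produced by a structural genomics group. The backbone is listed as 7328 bp without insert. The plasmid is maintained in E. coli under kanamycin selection and is recorded as high copy, with a standard cloning strain used for propagation. No feature table accompanies the record, so the promoter and origin are not explicitly stated. The listed sequencing primers (T7 forward and T7 terminator reverse) are consistent with the usual pET arrangement, in which the insert sits between a T7 promoter and T7 terminator and is expressed in a host supplying T7 RNA polymerase.

The insert is a 513 bp fragment of human PPIE, which encodes peptidylprolyl isomerase E (also called cyclophilin 33, CYP-33). It is not the full open reading frame: the construct encodes only amino acids 131–301 of isoform 1. An N-terminal His tag is fused to the fragment, allowing purification of the recombinant protein by immobilised metal affinity chromatography. The record lists restriction enzyme cloning as the method, despite the LIC-type backbone.

The stated purpose is bacterial production of protein for structure determination, and the depositor links the construct to a deposited crystal structure entry for this PPIE fragment. It is therefore suited to making purified, truncated PPIE for crystallography and other work that needs recombinant protein, rather than for studies requiring the full-length protein.
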