Addgene plasmid #25605: PPIE
Purpose: Bacterial expression for structure determination; may not be full ORF
Depositing lab: Cheryl Arrowsmith. Depositing organization: University of Toronto.
Backbone
  Vector backbone: pET28a-LIC
  Backbone manufacturer: SGC
  Backbone size w/o insert (bp): 7328
  Vector type: Bacterial Expression
Growth in bacteria
  Bacterial resistance: Kanamycin, 50 μg/mL
  Growth temperature: 37°C
  Growth strain: DH5alpha
  Copy number: High Copy
Gene/Insert
  Gene/Insert name: PPIE (alt names: PDB: 2R99; Peptidylprolyl Isomerase E Isoform 1; CYP-33, MGC111222, MGC3736)
  Species: H. sapiens (human)
  Insert size (bp): 513
  Mutation: Contains amino acids 131-301.
  Entrez Gene: PPIE (a.k.a. CYP-33, CYP33)
  Tag / fusion protein: His (N terminal on insert)
  Cloning method: Restriction Enzyme
  Sequencing primers: 5′ T7; 3′ T7-term
Terms and licenses: Academic/Nonprofit Terms; Industry Terms: Not Available to Industry
Depositor comments: PDB: 2R99 http://www.thesgc.org/structures/2R99/
How to cite: PPIE was a gift from Cheryl Arrowsmith (Addgene plasmid # 25605 ; http://n2t.net/addgene:25605 ; RRID:Addgene_25605)
